Addgene plasmid #70615: R777-E331 Hs.SPRY3
Purpose: Gateway ORF clone of human SPRY3 [NM_005840.2] with stop codon (for native or N-terminal fusions)
Depositing lab: Dominic Esposito. Depositing organization: National Cancer Institute (NCI).
Backbone
  Vector backbone: pDonor-255
  Backbone size w/o insert (bp): 2693
  Vector type: Gateway Entry Clone
Growth in bacteria
  Bacterial resistance: Spectinomycin, 50 μg/mL
  Growth temperature: 37°C
  Growth strain: DH10B
  Copy number: High Copy
Gene/Insert
  Gene/Insert name: SPRY3
  Species: H. sapiens (human)
  Insert size (bp): 867
  GenBank ID: NM_005840.2
  Entrez Gene: SPRY3 (a.k.a. spry-3)
  Cloning method: Gateway Cloning
  Sequencing primers: 5′ M13F 23-mer (5'-CCCAGTCACGACGTTGTAAAACG); 3′ attLR 23-mer (5'-TAACATCAGAGATTTTGAGACAC)
Terms and licenses: Academic/Nonprofit Terms; Industry Terms: Not Available to Industry
How to cite: R777-E331 Hs.SPRY3 was a gift from Dominic Esposito (Addgene plasmid # 70615 ; http://n2t.net/addgene:70615 ; RRID:Addgene_70615)
