[The description below was written by a language model from this plasmid's Addgene catalogue record and pLannotate feature annotations shown in this document.]
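Description:
R777-E331 Hs.SPRY3 is a Gateway entry clone built on the pDonor-255 backbone that carries the open reading frame of human SPRY3 (sprouty homolog 3, based on the NM_005840.2 reference transcript). It is a small bacterial plasmid of about 3.6 kb, maintained at high copy in E. coli through a ColE1/pUC-type origin and selected with spectinomycin via an aadA aminoglycoside adenylyltransferase gene (SmR). Short annotated remnants of a class 1 integron Pc promoter and a gentamicin acetyltransferase gene lie just upstream of the marker. Small lacZα and lacI fragments are also detected as backbone leftovers. rrnB T1 and T2 terminators sit upstream of the cloning region, where such elements generally insulate the insert from read-through transcription.

The 867 bp insert is flanked by two attL recombination sites, so the ORF can be moved by an LR Clonase reaction into any compatible Gateway destination vector. The automated annotation labels the upstream site as attL3 and the downstream one as a partial attL2; the catalogue entry does not specify the att site variants. The entry clone has no annotated promoter for the insert, so expression, tags and host range are determined by the destination vector chosen. Because the ORF retains its stop codon, it suits expression of the native protein or N-terminal fusions, but not C-terminal tagging. SPRY3 is annotated as a negative regulator of MAPK/ERK signalling and a possible antagonist of FGF pathways, so the clone serves as a source ORF for building expression constructs to study these functions.
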