Features (pLannotate 1.2.2; 11 found; start..end, strand, type, name):
     18..54      -  CDS            lacZα (fragment): LacZα fragment of β-galactosidase; lacZ fragment
     85..180     +  protein_bind   attL3: mutant version of attL; recombination site for the Gateway® LR reaction LR Clonase™
    186..1049    +  CDS            SPRY3: SPY3_HUMAN - Experimental evidence at protein level: Swiss-Prot protein existence level 1. Inhibits neurite branching, arbor length and neurite complexity (By similarity). Inhibits EGF-mediated p42/44 ERK signaling (By similarity). Negatively regulates the MAPK cascade, resulting in a reduction of extracellular matrix protein accumulation (PubMed:30878395). May function as an antagonist of fibroblast growth factor (FGF) pathways and may negatively modulate respiratory organogenesis (PubMed:9458049). From Homo sapiens (Human).
   1057..1150    -  protein_bind   attL2 (fragment): mutant version of attL; recombination site for the Gateway® LR reaction LR Clonase™
   1265..1288    +  promoter       Pc promoter (fragment): intI1 (promoter lies within the coding sequence); class 1 integron promoter
   1464..1520    +  CDS            GmR (fragment): gentamycin acetyltransferase; aacC1; confers resistance to gentamycin
   1527..2318    +  CDS            SmR: aminoglycoside adenylyltransferase (Murphy, 1985); aadA; confers resistance to spectinomycin and streptomycin
   2411..2999    +  rep_origin     ori: high-copy-number ColE1/pMB1/pBR322/pUC origin of replication
   3182..3274    +  CDS            lacI (fragment): lac repressor; lacI; The lac repressor binds to the lac operator to inhibit transcription in E. coli. This inhibition can be relieved by adding lactose or isopropyl-β-D-thiogalactopyranoside (IPTG).
   3329..3356    -  terminator     rrnB T2 terminator: transcription terminator T2 from the E. coli rrnB gene
   3488..3531    +  terminator     rrnB T1 terminator: Escherichia coli rrnB; transcription terminator T1 from the E. coli rrnB gene
>Addgene plasmid #70615 | R777-E331 Hs.SPRY3 | depositor full sequence | sequence record 126064 | Full Sequence
TTAACGCTAGCATGGATGTTTTCCCAGTCACGACGTTGTAAAACGACGGCCAGTCTTAAAATTCGAGCTC
GGTCCGAGGATCCGAAATAATGATTTTATTTTGACTGATAGTGACCTGTTCGTTGCAACAAATTGATAAG
CAATGCTTTTTTATAATGCCAACTTTGTACAAAAAAGTTGGCACCATGGATGCTGCGGTGACAGATGATT
TTCAACAAATTCTGCCTATTGAACAGCTGCGCTCTACTCATGCTAGCAATGACTACGTGGAACGGCCTCC
AGCCCCCTGTAAACAGGCCCTCTCCAGCCCTTCCCTTATTGTGCAAACCCACAAGTCTGATTGGTCTCTG
GCTACCATGCCTACTTCTCTCCCCCGCAGTCTCAGCCAGTGCCATCAACTGCAGCCCTTGCCTCAGCATC
TGAGCCAATCTAGCATTGCCAGCTCAATGTCCCATAGCACCACTGCCTCTGATCAAAGGCTCTTGGCCAG
CATTACACCCTCACCTTCAGGCCAATCCATCATCCGAACCCAACCTGGAGCAGGGGTCCACCCAAAGGCT
GATGGTGCTCTGAAGGGAGAAGCTGAGCAATCTGCAGGGCACCCTAGTGAGCACCTCTTCATCTGTGAGG
AATGTGGGCGCTGCAAGTGCGTCCCCTGCACAGCAGCTCGCCCTCTCCCCTCCTGCTGGCTGTGCAACCA
GCGCTGCCTTTGCTCTGCTGAGAGCCTCCTCGATTATGGCACTTGTCTCTGCTGTGTCAAGGGCCTCTTC
TACCACTGCTCCACTGATGATGAAGACAACTGTGCTGATGAGCCCTGCTCTTGTGGGCCTAGTTCTTGCT
TTGTCCGCTGGGCAGCCATGAGCCTCATCTCCCTCTTCCTACCCTGCCTGTGCTGCTACCTGCCTACCCG
TGGATGCCTCCATCTGTGCCAACAGGGCTATGATAGCCTCCGGCGACCAGGCTGCCGCTGCAAGAGGCAC
ACCAACACTGTGTGCAGAAAGATCTCTTCTGGTAGTGCACCCTTCCCCAAGGCCCAGGAAAAGTCTGTAT
AATCAACTTTCTTGTACAAAGTTGGCATTATAGGAAAGCATTGCTTATCAATTTGTTGCAACGAACAGGT
CACTATCAGTCAAAATAAAATCATTATTTGCATGCAAGCTTAGATCCTCTAGACCAGCCAGGACAGAAAT
GCCTCGACTTCGCTGCTACCCAAGGTTGCCGGGTGACGCACACCGTGGAAACGGATGAAGGCACGAACCC
AGTGGACATAAGCCTGTTCGGTTCGTAAGCTGTAATGCAAGTAGCGTATGCGCTCACGCAACTGGTCCAG
AACCTTGACCGAACGCAGCGGTGGTAACGGCGCAGTGGCGGTTTTCATGGCTTGTTATGACTGTTTTTTT
GGGGTACAGTCTATGCCTCGGGCATCCAAGCAGCAAGCGCGTTACGCCGTGGGTCGATGTTTGATGTTAT
GGAGCAGCAACGATGTTACGCAGCAGGGCAGTCGCCCTAAAACAAAGTTAAACATTATGAGGGAAGCGGT
GATCGCCGAAGTATCGACTCAACTATCAGAGGTAGTTGGCGTCATCGAGCGCCATCTCGAACCGACGTTG
CTGGCCGTACATTTGTACGGCTCCGCAGTGGATGGCGGCCTGAAGCCACACAGTGATATTGATTTGCTGG
TTACGGTGACCGTAAGGCTTGATGAAACAACGCGGCGAGCTTTGATCAACGACCTTTTGGAAACTTCGGC
TTCCCCTGGAGAGAGCGAGATTCTCCGCGCTGTAGAAGTCACCATTGTTGTGCACGACGACATCATTCCG
TGGCGTTATCCAGCTAAGCGCGAACTGCAATTTGGAGAATGGCAGCGCAATGACATTCTTGCAGGTATCT
TCGAGCCAGCCACGATCGACATTGATCTGGCTATCTTGCTGACAAAAGCAAGAGAACATAGCGTTGCCTT
GGTAGGTCCAGCGGCGGAGGAACTCTTTGATCCGGTTCCTGAACAGGATCTATTTGAGGCGCTAAATGAA
ACCTTAACGCTATGGAACTCGCCGCCCGACTGGGCTGGCGATGAGCGAAATGTAGTGCTTACGTTGTCCC
GCATTTGGTACAGCGCAGTAACCGGCAAAATCGCGCCGAAGGATGTCGCTGCCGACTGGGCAATGGAGCG
CCTGCCGGCCCAGTATCAGCCCGTCATACTTGAAGCTAGACAGGCTTATCTTGGACAAGAAGAAGATCGC
TTGGCCTCGCGCGCAGATCAGTTGGAAGAATTTGTCCACTACGTGAAAGGCGAGATCACCAAGGTAGTCG
GCAAATAACCCTCGAGCCACCCATGACCAAAATCCCTTAACGTGAGTTACGCGTCGTTCCACTGAGCGTC
AGACCCCGTAGAAAAGATCAAAGGATCTTCTTGAGATCCTTTTTTTCTGCGCGTAATCTGCTGCTTGCAA
ACAAAAAAACCACCGCTACCAGCGGTGGTTTGTTTGCCGGATCAAGAGCTACCAACTCTTTTTCCGAAGG
TAACTGGCTTCAGCAGAGCGCAGATACCAAATACTGTCCTTCTAGTGTAGCCGTAGTTAGGCCACCACTT
CAAGAACTCTGTAGCACCGCCTACATACCTCGCTCTGCTAATCCTGTTACCAGTGGCTGCTGCCAGTGGC
GATAAGTCGTGTCTTACCGGGTTGGACTCAAGACGATAGTTACCGGATAAGGCGCAGCGGTCGGGCTGAA
CGGGGGGTTCGTGCACACAGCCCAGCTTGGAGCGAACGACCTACACCGAACTGAGATACCTACAGCGTGA
GCATTGAGAAAGCGCCACGCTTCCCGAAGGGAGAAAGGCGGACAGGTATCCGGTAAGCGGCAGGGTCGGA
ACAGGAGAGCGCACGAGGGAGCTTCCAGGGGGAAACGCCTGGTATCTTTATAGTCCTGTCGGGTTTCGCC
ACCTCTGACTTGAGCGTCGATTTTTGTGATGCTCGTCAGGGGGGCGGAGCCTATGGAAAAACGCCAGCAA
CGCGGCCTTTTTACGGTTCCTGGCCTTTTGCTGGCCTTTTGCTCACATGTTCTTTCCTGCGTTATCCCCT
GATTCTGTGGATAACCGTATTACCGCCTTTGAGTGAGCTGATACCGCTCGCCGCAGCCGAACGACCGAGC
GCAGCGAGTCAGTGAGCGAGGAAGCGGAAGAGCGCCCAATACGCAAACCGCCTCTCCCCGCGCGTTGGCC
GATTCATTAATGCAGCTGGCACGACAGGTTTCCCGACTGGAAAGCGGGCAGTGAGCGCAACGCAATTAAT
ACGCGTACCGCTAGCCAGGAAGAGTTTGTAGAAACGCAAAAAGGCCATCCGTCAGGATGGCCTTCTGCTT
AGTTTGATGCCTGGCAGTTTATGGCGGGCGTCCTGCCCGCCACCCTCCGGGCCGTTGCTTCACAACGTTC
AAATCCGCTCCCGGCGGATTTGTCCTACTCAGGAGAGCGTTCACCGACAAACAACAGATAAAACGAAAGG
CCCAGTCTTCCGACTGAGCCTTTCGTTTTATTTGATGCCTGGCAGTTCCCTACTCTCGCG
