>Addgene plasmid #70615 | R777-E331 Hs.SPRY3 | addgene partial sequence | sequence record 132068 | pCR8_R1 5'-cgaaccgaacaggcttatgt-3'
GGTGTGCGTCACCCGGCAACCTTGGGTAGCAGCGAAGTCGAGGCATTTCTGTCCTGGCTGGTCTAGAGGA
TCTAAGCTTGCATGCAAATAATGATTTTATTTTGACTGATAGTGACCTGTTCGTTGCAACAAATTGATAA
GCAATGCTTTCCTATAATGCCAACTTTGTACAAGAAAGTTGATTATACAGACTTTTCCTGGGCCTTGGGG
AAGGGTGCACTACCAGAAGAGATCTTTCTGCACACAGTGTTGGTGTGCCTCTTGCAGCGGCAGCCTGGTC
GCCGGAGGCTATCATAGCCCTGTTGGCACAGATGGAGGCATCCACGGGTAGGCAGGTAGCAGCACAGGCA
GGGTAGGAAGAGGGAGATGAGGCTCATGGCTGCCCAGCGGACAAAGCAAGAACTAGGCCCACAAGAGCAG
GGCTCATCAGCACAGTTGTCTTCATCATCAGTGGAGCAGTGGTAGAAGAGGCCCTTGACACAGCAGAGAC
AAGTGCCATAATCGAGGAGGCTCTCAGCAGAGCAAAGGCAGCGCTGGTTGCACAGCCAGCAGGAGGGGAG
AGGGCGAGCTGCTGTGCAGGGGACGCACTTGCAGCGCCCACATTCCTCACAGATGAAGAGGTGCTCACTA
GGGTGCCCTGCAGATTGCTCAGCTTCTCCCTTCAGAGCACCATCAGCCTTTGGGTGGACCCCTGCTCCAG
GTTGGGTTCGGATGATGGATTGGCCTGAAGGTGAGGGTGTAATGCTGGCCAAGAGCCTTTGATCAGAGGC
AGTGGTGCTATGGGACATTGAGCTGGCAATGCTAGATTGGCTCAGATGCTGAGGCAAGGGCTGCAGTTGA
TGGCACTGGCTGAGACTGCGGGGGAGAGAAGTAGGCATGGTAGCCAGAGACCAATCAGACTTGTGGGTTT
GCACAATAAGGGAAGGGCTGGAGAGGGCCTGTTTACAGGGGGCTGGAGGCCGTTCCACGTAGTC
